>Addgene plasmid #152136 | pGBW-m4133202 | addgene full sequence | sequence record 297947 | Addgene NGS Result
TTACCTTTTTGGCAGCGATCGCGGCTCCCGACATCTTGGACCATTAGCTCCACAGGTATCTTCTTCCCTC
TAGTGGTCATAACAGCAGCTTCAGCTACCTCTCAATTCAAAAAACCCCTCAAGACCCGTTTAGAGGCCCC
AAGGGGTTATGCTATCAATCGTTGCGTTACACACACAAAAAACCAACACACATCCATCTTCGATGGATAG
CGATTTTATTATCTAACTGCTGATCGAGTGTAGCCAGATCTAGTAATCAATTACGGGGTCATTAGTTCAT
AGCCCATATATGGAGTTCCGCGTTACATAACTTACGGTAAATGGCCCGCCTGGCTGACCGCCCAACGACC
CCCGCCCATTGACGTCAATAATGACGTATGTTCCCATAGTAACGCCAATAGGGACTTTCCATTGACGTCA
ATGGGTGGAGTATTTACGGTAAACTGCCCACTTGGCAGTACATCAAGTGTATCATATGCCAAGTACGCCC
CCTATTGACGTCAATGACGGTAAATGGCCCGCCTGGCATTATGCCCAGTACATGACCTTATGGGACTTTC
CTACTTGGCAGTACATCTACGTATTAGTCATCGCTATTACCATGCTGATGCGGTTTTGGCAGTACATCAA
TGGGCGTGGATAGCGGTTTGACTCACGGGGATTTCCAAGTCTCCACCCCATTGACGTCAATGGGAGTTTG
TTTTGGCACCAAAATCAACGGGACTTTCCAAAATGTCGTAACAACTCCGCCCCATTGACGCAAATGGGCG
GTAGGCGTGTACGGTGGGAGGTCTATATAAGCAGAGCTGGTTTAGTGAACCGTCAGATCAGATCTTTGTC
GATCCTACCATCCACTCGACACACCCGCCAGCGGCCGCCACCATGTTAGAAAATGTGGCTTTTAATGTTG
TAAATAAGGGACACTTTGATGGACAACAGGGTGAAGTACCAGTTTCTATCATTAATAACACTGTTTACAC
AAAAGTTGATGGTGTTGATGTAGAATTGTTTGAAAATAAAACAACATTACCTGTTAATGTAGCATTTGAG
CTTTGGGCTAAGCGCAACATTAAACCAGTACCAGAGGTGAAAATACTCAATAATTTGGGTGTGGACATTG
CTGCTAATACTGTGATCTGGGACTACAAAAGAGATGCTCCAGCACATATATCTACTATTGGTGTTTGTTC
TATGACTGACATAGCCAAGAAACCAACTGAAACGATTTGTGCACCACTCACTGTCTTTTTTGATGGTAGA
GTTGATGGTCAAGTAGACTTATTTAGAAATGCCCGTAATGGTGTTCTTATTACAGAAGGTAGTGTTAAAG
GTTTACAACCATCTGTAGGTCCCAAACAAGCTAGTCTTAATGGAGTCACATTAATTGGAGAAGCCGTAAA
AACACAGTTCAATTATTATAAGAAAGTTGATGGTGTTGTCCAACAATTACCTGAAACTTACTTTACTCAG
AGTAGAAATTTACAAGAATTTAAACCCAGGAGTCAAATGGAAATTGATTTCTTAGAATTAGCTATGGATG
AATTCATTGAACGGTATAAATTAGAAGGCTATGCCTTCGAACATATCGTTTATGGAGATTTTAGTCATAG
TCAGTTAGGTGGTTTACATCTACTGATTGGACTAGCTAAACGTTTTAAGGAATCACCTTTTGAATTAGAA
GATTTTATTCCTATGGACAGTACAGTTAAAAACTATTTCATAACAGATGCGCAAACAGGTTCATCTAAGT
GTGTGTGTTCTGTTATTGATTTATTACTTGATGATTTTGTTGAAATAATAAAATCCCAAGATTTATCTGT
AGTTTCTAAGGTTGTCAAAGTGACTATTGACTATACAGAAATTTCATTTATGCTTTGGTGTAAAGATGGC
CATGTAGAAACATTTTACCCAAAATTAGAAAACCTTTACTTTCAGTCGTACCCCTATGACGTACCAGATT
ATGCGTAAGCTAGCTTGACTGACTGAGATACAGCGTACCTTCAGCTCACAGACATGATAAGATACATTGA
TGAGTTTGGACAAACCACAACTAGAATGCAGTGAAAAAAATGCTTTATTTGTGAAATTTGTGATGCTATT
GCTTTATTTGTAACCATTATAAGCTGCAATAAACAAGTTAACAACAACAATTGCATTCATTTTATGTTTC
AGGTTCAGGGGGAGGTGTGGGAGGTTTTTTAAAGCAAGTAAAACCTCTACAAATGTGGTATTGGCCCATC
TCTATCGGTATCGTAGCATAACCCCTTGGGGCCTCTAAACGGGTCTTGAGGGGTTTTTTGTGCCCCTCGG
GCCGGATTGCTATCTACCGGCATTGGCGCAGAAAAAAATGCCTGATGCGACGCTGCGCGTCTTATACTCC
CACATATGCCAGATTCAGCAACGGATACGGCTTCCCCAACTTGCCCACTTCCATACGTGTCCTCCTTACC
AGAAATTTATCCTTAAGGTCGTCAGCTATCCTGCAGGCGATCTCTCGATTTCGATCAAGACATTCCTTTA
ATGGTCTTTTCTGGACACCACTAGGGGTCAGAAGTAGTTCATCAAACTTTCTTCCCTCCCTAATCTCATT
GGTTACCTTGGGCTATCGAAACTTAATTAACCAGTCAAGTCAGCTACTTGGCGAGATCGACTTGTCTGGG
TTTCGACTACGCTCAGAATTGCGTCAGTCAAGTTCGATCTGGTCCTTGCTATTGCACCCGTTCTCCGATT
ACGAGTTTCATTTAAATCATGTGAGCAAAAGGCCAGCAAAAGGCCAGGAACCGTAAAAAGGCCGCGTTGC
TGGCGTTTTTCCATAGGCTCCGCCCCCCTGACGAGCATCACAAAAATCGACGCTCAAGTCAGAGGTGGCG
AAACCCGACAGGACTATAAAGATACCAGGCGTTTCCCCCTGGAAGCTCCCTCGTGCGCTCTCCTGTTCCG
ACCCTGCCGCTTACCGGATACCTGTCCGCCTTTCTCCCTTCGGGAAGCGTGGCGCTTTCTCATAGCTCAC
GCTGTAGGTATCTCAGTTCGGTGTAGGTCGTTCGCTCCAAGCTGGGCTGTGTGCACGAACCCCCCGTTCA
GCCCGACCGCTGCGCCTTATCCGGTAACTATCGTCTTGAGTCCAACCCGGTAAGACACGACTTATCGCCA
CTGGCAGCAGCCACTGGTAACAGGATTAGCAGAGCGAGGTATGTAGGCGGTGCTACAGAGTTCTTGAAGT
GGTGGCCTAACTACGGCTACACTAGAAGAACAGTATTTGGTATCTGCGCTCTGCTGAAGCCAGTTACCTT
CGGAAAAAGAGTTGGTAGCTCTTGATCCGGCAAACAAACCACCGCTGGTAGCGGTGGTTTTTTTGTTTGC
AAGCAGCAGATTACGCGCAGAAAAAAAGGATCTCAAGAAGATCCTTTGATCTTTTCTACGGGGTCTGACG
CTCAGTGGAACGAAAACTCACGTTAAGGGATTTTGGTCATGAGATTATCAAAAAGGATCTTCACCTAGAT
CCTTTTAAATTAAAAATGAAGTTTTAAATCAATCTAAAGTATATATGAGTAAACTTGGTCTGACAGTTAC
CAATGCTTAATCAGTGAGGCACCTATCTCAGCGATCTGTCTATTTCGTTCATCCATAGTTGCATTTAAAT
TTCCGAACTCTCCAAGGCCCTCGTCGGAAAATCTTCAAACCTTTCGTCCGATCCATCTTGCAGGCTACCT
CTCGAACGAACTATCGCAAGTCTCTTGGCCGGCCTTGCGCCTTGGCTATTGCTTGGCAGCGCCTATCGCC
AGGTATTACTCCAATCCCGAATATCCGAGATCGGGATCACCCGAGAGAAGTTCAACCTACATCCTCAATC
CCGATCTATCCGAGATCCGAGGAATATCGAAATCGGGGCGCGCCTGGTGTACCGAGAACGATCCTCTCAG
TGCGAGTCTCGACGATCCATATCGTTGCTTGGCAGTCAGCCAGTCGGAATCCAGCTTGGGACCCAGGAAG
TCCAATCGTCAGATATTGTACTCAAGCCTGGTCACGGCAGCGTACCGATCTGTTTAAACCTAGATATTGA
TAGTCTGATCGGTCAACGTATAATCGAGTCCTAGCTTTTGCAAACATCTATCAAGAGACAGGATCAGCAG
GAGGCTTTCGCATGAGTATTCAACATTTCCGTGTCGCCCTTATTCCCTTTTTTGCGGCATTTTGCCTTCC
TGTTTTTGCTCACCCAGAAACGCTGGTGAAAGTAAAAGATGCTGAAGATCAGTTGGGTGCGCGAGTGGGT
TACATCGAACTGGATCTCAACAGCGGTAAGATCCTTGAGAGTTTTCGCCCCGAAGAACGCTTTCCAATGA
TGAGCACTTTTAAAGTTCTGCTATGTGGCGCGGTATTATCCCGTATTGACGCCGGGCAAGAGCAACTCGG
TCGCCGCATACACTATTCTCAGAATGACTTGGTTGAGTATTCACCAGTCACAGAAAAGCATCTTACGGAT
GGCATGACAGTAAGAGAATTATGCAGTGCTGCCATAACCATGAGTGATAACACTGCGGCCAACTTACTTC
TGACAACGATTGGAGGACCGAAGGAGCTAACCGCTTTTTTGCACAACATGGGGGATCATGTAACTCGCCT
TGATCGTTGGGAACCGGAGCTGAATGAAGCCATACCAAACGACGAGCGTGACACCACGATGCCTGTAGCA
ATGGCAACAACCTTGCGTAAACTATTAACTGGCGAACTACTTACTCTAGCTTCCCGGCAACAGTTGATAG
ACTGGATGGAGGCGGATAAAGTTGCAGGACCACTTCTGCGCTCGGCCCTTCCGGCTGGCTGGTTTATTGC
TGATAAATCTGGAGCCGGTGAGCGTGGGTCTCGCGGTATCATTGCAGCACTGGGGCCAGATGGTAAGCCC
TCCCGTATCGTAGTTATCTACACGACGGGGAGTCAGGCAACTATGGATGAACGAAATAGACAGATCGCTG
AGATAGGTGCCTCACTGATTAAGCATTGGTAACCGATTCTAGGTGCATTGGCGCAGAAAAAAATGCCTGA
TGCGACGCTGCGCGTCTTATACTCCCACATATGCCAGATTCAGCAACGGATACGGCTTCCCCAACTTGCC
CACTTCCATACGTGTCCTCCTTACCAGAAATTTATCCTTAAGATCCCGAATCGTTTAAACTCGACTCTGG
CTCTATCGAATCTCCGTCGTTTCGAGCTTACGCGAACAGCCGTGGCGCTCATTTGCTCGTCGGGCATCGA
ATCTCGTCAGCTATCGTCAGC
Features (pLannotate 1.2.2; 16 found; start..end, strand, type, name):
     32..103     +  misc_feature   5' β-globin insulator: insulator upstream of the human β-globin locus (Farrell et al., 2002)
    108..154     -  terminator     T7 terminator: transcription terminator for bacteriophage T7 RNA polymerase
    172..220     -  polyA_signal   poly(A) signal: synthetic polyadenylation signal
    301..604     +  enhancer       CMV enhancer: human cytomegalovirus immediate early enhancer
    677..694     -  promoter       CMV promoter (fragment): human cytomegalovirus (CMV) immediate early promoter
    757..808     +  promoter       CMVd2 promoter: truncated human cytomegalovirus (CMV) immediate early promoter that yields moderately reduced expression relative to the full-length promoter
    886..1920    +  CDS            rep (fragment): R1AB_SARS2 - Experimental evidence at protein level: Swiss-Prot protein existence level 1. [2'-O-methyltransferase]: Methyltransferase that mediates mRNA cap 2'-O-ribose methylation to the 5'-cap structure of viral mRNAs. N7-methyl guanosine cap is a prerequisite for binding of nsp16. Therefore plays an essential role in viral mRNAs cap methylation which is essential to evade immune system. From Severe acute respiratory syndrome coronavirus 2 (2019-nCoV) (SARS-CoV-2).
   2018..2139    -  polyA_signal   SV40 poly(A) signal: SV40 polyadenylation signal
   2162..2231    -  CDS            large T antigen (fragment): large T antigen from SV40 (simian virus 40)
   2254..2300    +  terminator     T7 terminator: transcription terminator for bacteriophage T7 RNA polymerase
   2330..2466    +  terminator     rrnG terminator: transcription terminator from the E. coli ribosomal RNA rrnG operon (Albrechtsen et al., 1991)
   2511..2582    +  misc_feature   3' β-globin insulator: insulator downstream of the human β-globin locus (Farrell et al., 2002)
   2808..3396    -  rep_origin     ori: high-copy-number ColE1/pMB1/pBR322/pUC origin of replication
   3568..3632    -  CDS            bla(M) (fragment): β-lactamase lacking the signal sequence; bla(M); allows cytosolic expression of β-lactamase
   4142..5002    +  CDS            AmpR: β-lactamase; bla; confers resistance to ampicillin, carbenicillin, and related antibiotics
   5015..5151    +  terminator     rrnG terminator: transcription terminator from the E. coli ribosomal RNA rrnG operon (Albrechtsen et al., 1991)
