[The description below was written by a language model from this plasmid's Addgene catalogue record and pLannotate feature annotations shown in this document.]
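Description:
pGBW-m4133202 is a mammalian expression plasmid built on the pTwist_CMV_6 backbone that carries the wild-type SARS-CoV-2 endoRNAse coding region, a roughly 1 kb segment of the viral ORF1ab replicase polyprotein. The full sequenced construct is about 5.3 kb. It is propagated in E. coli as a high-copy plasmid through a ColE1/pUC-type origin and selected with ampicillin via a complete β-lactamase (AmpR) gene. A short additional β-lactamase fragment is also annotated in the backbone and is probably a non-functional remnant.

Expression in mammalian cells is driven by the human cytomegalovirus immediate early enhancer and promoter; the automated annotation recognises the core promoter as a truncated CMV variant plus a small fragment. The viral open reading frame lies immediately downstream and is followed by an SV40 polyadenylation signal for transcript processing. According to the catalogue entry, the backbone supplies a C-terminal TEV protease-cleavable HA epitope tag, which would allow immunodetection or pull-down followed by tag removal, although these short elements are not called out in the feature table. The insert is annotated only generically as a fragment of the ORF1ab replicase, and the 2'-O-methyltransferase text attached to that annotation belongs to the polyprotein database entry as a whole rather than to this segment. The catalogue identifies the insert as the endoribonuclease.

The expression cassette is flanked by 5' and 3' β-globin insulator elements and by bacterial terminators (T7 and rrnG) and a synthetic poly(A) signal, which isolate it from read-through transcription from the rest of the plasmid. The plasmid is intended for transient expression of the tagged viral endoRNAse in mammalian cells.
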