Addgene plasmid #152136: pGBW-m4133202
Purpose: Mammalian expression plasmid for SARS-CoV-2 endoRNAse
Depositing lab: Ginkgo Bioworks & Benjie Chen. Depositing organization: Ginkgo Bioworks.
Backbone
  Vector backbone: pTwist_CMV_6
  Backbone size w/o insert (bp): 4180
  Vector type: Mammalian Expression
Growth in bacteria
  Bacterial resistance: Ampicillin, 100 μg/mL
  Growth temperature: 37°C
  Growth strain: DH5alpha
  Copy number: High Copy
Gene/Insert
  Gene/Insert name: SARS-CoV-2 endoRNAse
  Species: Severe acute respiratory syndrome coronavirus 2
  Insert size (bp): 1031
  Mutation: wt
  Entrez Gene: ORF1ab (a.k.a. GU280_gp01)
  Promoter: CMV
  Tag / fusion protein: Cleavable TEV;HA (C terminal on backbone)
  Cloning method: Unknown
Resource information
  A portion of this plasmid was derived from a plasmid made by: GinkgoBioworks
Depositor comments: NCBI reference sequence: YP_009725310.1
How to cite: pGBW-m4133202 was a gift from Ginkgo Bioworks & Benjie Chen (Addgene plasmid # 152136 ; http://n2t.net/addgene:152136 ; RRID:Addgene_152136)
